Addgene plasmid #202150: pL0_CE-OriT
Purpose: Level 0 plasmid containing an origin of transfer sequence from pPtPBR11 required for making plasmids mobilizable for conjugation with CE overhangs used to build level 1 constructs.
Depositing lab: Christopher Dupont. Depositing organization: J. Craig Venter Institute (JCVI). Publication: Universal loop assembly: open, efficient and cross-kingdom DNA fabrication. Pollak B, Matute T, Nunez I, Cerda A, Lopez C, Vargas V, Kan A, Bielinski V, von Dassow P, Dupont CL, Federici F. Synth Biol (Oxf). 2020;5(1):ysaa001. doi: 10.1093/synbio/ysaa001. Epub 2020 Feb 5. PubMed 32161816.
Backbone
  Vector backbone: pL0R
  Vector type: Synthetic Biology
Growth in bacteria
  Bacterial resistance: Spectinomycin, 50 μg/mL
  Growth temperature: 37°C
  Growth strain: DH5alpha
  Copy number: High Copy
Gene/Insert
  Gene/Insert name: Origin of transfer
  Species: Synthetic
  Insert size (bp): 784
  Mutation: OriT sequence mutated to remove sapI sites domestication
  Cloning method: Gibson Cloning
How to cite: pL0_CE-OriT was a gift from Christopher Dupont (Addgene plasmid # 202150 ; http://n2t.net/addgene:202150 ; RRID:Addgene_202150)
