[The description below was written by a language model from this plasmid's Addgene catalogue record and pLannotate feature annotations shown in this document.]
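Description:
pL0_CE-OriT is a Level 0 part plasmid for the universal Loop assembly system, built on the pL0R backbone and classed as a synthetic biology vector. It is a small plasmid of about 2.8 kb, maintained in E. coli at high copy from a ColE1/pMB1/pUC-type origin of replication. Selection is with spectinomycin through an aadA gene, which the annotation shows spanning the numbering origin of the circular sequence.

The payload is a 784 bp origin of transfer region taken from pPtPBR11, introduced by Gibson cloning. It is flanked by the "C" and "E" overhangs that define its position when parts are combined into Level 1 constructs. The sequence was domesticated by mutating internal SapI sites so that it survives the type IIS restriction steps used in Loop assembly. The feature table is consistent with an IncP (RP4/RK2-type) transfer region. It shows the oriT nick site itself, a complete traJ coding sequence for the oriT-recognising relaxosome protein, and a short fragment of traI. Small remnants of a pUC multiple cloning site and of the Tn5 transposase gene are also detected nearby, and these are probably carry-over from the source plasmid rather than functional elements.

An oriT makes a plasmid mobilizable. When the remaining transfer functions are supplied in trans by a helper plasmid or donor strain, the DNA is nicked at oriT and passed to a recipient cell by conjugation. This part therefore lets users add conjugative delivery capability to assembled Level 1 constructs. The record does not name the intended recipient organisms.
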