Features (pLannotate 1.2.2; 7 found; start..end, strand, type, name):
    656..772     -  CDS            tnpA (fragment): TN5P_ECOLX - Also known as tnp. Experimental evidence at protein level: Swiss-Prot protein existence level 1. Mediates transposition of transposon Tn5 by a 'cut and paste' mechanism. First, the monomeric transposase binds the 19 bp inverted DNA repeats flanking the transposon. Then, dimerization of the DNA- bound transposase creates a synaptic DNA complex. After nicking of the first DNA strand, excision of the transposon proceeds through a series of intermediates. The transposase then mediates the insertion of the transposon at a new site by strand transfer. The activity of the wild- type tran
    773..805     -  misc_feature   MCS (fragment): pUC18/19 multiple cloning site
   1066..1161    -  CDS            traI (fragment): TRAI6_ECOLX - Experimental evidence at protein level: Swiss-Prot protein existence level 1. The initiation process of transfer DNA synthesis requires the interaction of at least three plasmid-specific components (TraH, I, and J) at the transfer origin resulting in the assembly of a specialised nucleoprotein complex - the relaxosome. Site- and strand-specific cleavage at the transfer origin is dependent on TraI and TraJ. From Escherichia coli.
   1199..1570    -  CDS            traJ: oriT-recognizing protein; traJ
   1603..1712    -  oriT           oriT: incP origin of transfer
   1990..2578    -  rep_origin     ori: high-copy-number ColE1/pMB1/pBR322/pUC origin of replication
   2672..624     -  CDS            aadA (across the origin): S3AD_ECOLX - Experimental evidence at protein level: Swiss-Prot protein existence level 1. Mediates bacterial resistance to the antibiotics streptomycin and spectinomycin. From Escherichia coli.
>Addgene plasmid #202150 | pL0_CE-OriT | addgene full sequence | sequence record 405613 | Addgene NGS Result
AGCGACATCCTTCGGCGCGATTTTGCCGGTTACTGCGCTGTACCAAATGCGGGACAACGTAAGCACTACA
TTTCGCTCATCGCCAGCCCAGTCGGGCGGCGAGTTCCATAGCGTTAAGGTTTCATTTAGCGCCTCAAATA
GATCCTGTTCAGGAACCGGATCAAAGAGTTCCTCCGCCGCTGGACCTACCAAGGCAACGCTATGTTCTCT
TGCTTTTGTCAGCAAGATAGCCAGATCAATGTCGATCGTGGCTGGCTCGAAGATACCAGCAAGAATGTCA
TTGCGCTGCCATTCTCCAAATTGCAGTTCGCGCTTAGCTGGATAACGCCACGGAATGATGTCGTCGTGCA
CAACAATGGTGACTTCTACAGCGCGGAGAATCTCACTCTCTCCAGGGGAAGCCGAAGTTTCCAAAAGGTC
GTTGATCAAAGCTCGCCGCGTTGTTTCATCAAGCCTTACGGTCACCGTAACCAGCAAATCAATATCACTG
TGTGGCTTCAGGCCGCCATCCACTGCGGAGCCGTACAAATGTACGGCCAGCAACGTCGGTTCGAGATGGC
GCTCGATGACGCCAACTACCTCTGATAGTTGAGTCGATACTTCGGCGATCACCGCTTCCCTCATGCGAAA
CGATCCTCATCCTGTCTCTTGATCAGATATTGATCCCCTGCGCCATCAGATCCTTGGCGGCAAGAAAGCC
ATCCAGTTTACTTTGCAGGGCTTCCCAACCTTACCAGAGGGCGCCCCAGCTGGCAATTCCGGTTCGCTTG
CTAAGCTTGCATGCCTGCAAGTCGACTCTAGAGGAGCGGTGATCACAGGCAGCAACGCTCTGTCATCGTT
ACAATCAACATGCTACCCTCCGCGAGATCATCCGTGTTTCAAACCCGGCAGCTTAGTTGCCGTTCTTCCG
AATAGCATCGGTAACATGAGCAAAGTCTGCCGCCTTACAACGGCTCTCCCGCTGACGCCGTCCCGGACTG
ATGGGCTGCCTGTATCGAGTGGTGATTTTGTGCCGAGCTCATTACTCGCATCCATTCTCAGGCTGTCTCG
TCTCGTCTCAGGTCTCAAATGGATCGTCTTGCCTTGCTCGTCGGTGATGTACTTCACCAGCTCCGCGAAG
TCGCCCTTCTTGATGGAGCGCATGGGGACGTGCTTGGCAATCACGCGCACCCCCCGGCCGTTTTAGCGGC
TAAAAAAGTCATGGCTCTGCCCTCGGGCGGACCACGCCCATCATGACCTTGCCAAGCTCGTCCTGCTTCT
CTTCGATCTTCGCCAGCAGGGCGAGGATCGTGGCATCACCGAACCGCGCCGTGCGCGGGTCGTCGGTGAG
CCAGAGTTTCAGCAGGCCGCCCAGGCGGCCCAGGTCGCCATTGATGCGGACCAGCTCGCGGACGTGCTCA
TAGTCCACGACGCCCGTGATTTTGTAGCCCTGGCCGACGGCCAGCAGGTAGGCCGACAGGCTCATGCCGG
CCGCCGCCGCCTTTTCCTCAATCGCCCTTCGTTCGTCTGGAAGGCAGTACACCTTGATAGGTGGGCTGCC
CTTCCTGGTTGGCTTGGTTTCATCAGCCATCCGCTTGCCCTCATCTGTTACGCCGGCGGTAGCCGGCCAG
CCTCGCAGAGCAGGATTCCCGTTGAGCACCGCCAGGTGCGAATAAGGGACAGTGAAGAAGGAACACCCGC
TCGCGGGTGGGCCTACTTCACCTATCCTGCCCGGCTGACGCCGTTGGATACACCAAGGAAAGTCTACACG
AACCCTTTGGCAAAATCCTGTATATCGTGCGAAAAAGGATGGATATACCGAAAAAATCGCTATAATGACC
CCGAAGCAGGGTTATGCAGCGGAAGATGCTTTGAGACCACCAGGATACATAGATTACCACAACTCCGAGC
CCTTCCACCCACAGAATCAGGGGATAACGCAGGAAAGAACATGTGAGCAAAAGGCCAGCAAAAGGCCAGG
AACCGTAAAAAGGCCGCGTTGCTGGCGTTTTTCCATAGGCTCCGCCCCCCTGACGAGCATCACAAAAATC
GACGCTCAAGTCAGAGGTGGCGAAACCCGACAGGACTATAAAGATACCAGGCGTTTCCCCCTGGAAGCTC
CCTCGTGCGCTCTCCTGTTCCGACCCTGCCGCTTACCGGATACCTGTCCGCCTTTCTCCCTTCGGGAAGC
GTGGCGCTTTCTCATAGCTCACGCTGTAGGTATCTCAGTTCGGTGTAGGTCGTTCGCTCCAAGCTGGGCT
GTGTGCACGAACCCCCCGTTCAGCCCGACCGCTGCGCCTTATCCGGTAACTATCGTCTTGAGTCCAACCC
GGTAAGACACGACTTATCGCCACTGGCAGCAGCCACTGGTAACAGGATTAGCAGAGCGAGGTATGTAGGC
GGTGCTACAGAGTTCTTGAAGTGGTGGCCTAACTACGGCTACACTAGAAGAACAGTATTTGGTATCTGCG
CTCTGCTGAAGCCAGTTACCTTCGGAAAAAGAGTTGGTAGCTCTTGATCCGGCAAACAAACCACCGCTGG
TAGCGGTGGTTTTTTTGTTTGCAAGCAGCAGATTACGCGCAGAAAAAAAGGATCTCAAGAAGATCCTTTG
ATCTTTTCTACGGGGTCTGACGCTCAGTGGAACGAAAACTCACGTTAAGGGATTTTGGTCATGCATTCTA
GGTGATTATTATTTGCCGACTACCTTGGTGATCTCGCCTTTCACGTAGTGGACAAATTCTTCCAACTGAT
CTGCGCGCGAGGCCAAGCGATCTTCTTCTTGTCCAAGATAAGCCTGTCTAGCTTCAAGTATGACGGGCTG
ATACTGGGCCGGCAGGCGCTCCATTGCCCAGTCGGC
